>Addgene plasmid #229944 | pBAD-luxKOk | addgene full sequence | sequence record 456848 | Addgene NGS Result
AAACTGCCAGGCATCAAATTAAGCAGAAGGCCATCCTGACGGATGGCCTTTTTGCGTTTCTACAAACTCT
TTTGTTTATTTTTCTAAATACATTCAAATATGTATCCGCTCATGAGACAATAACCCTGATAAATGCTTCA
ATAATATTGAAAAAGGAAGAGTATGAGTATTCAACATTTCCGTGTCGCCCTTATTCCCTTTTTTGCGGCA
TTTTGCCTTCCTGTTTTTGCTCACCCAGAAACGCTGGTGAAAGTAAAAGATGCTGAAGATCAGTTGGGTG
CACGAGTGGGTTACATCGAACTGGATCTCAACAGCGGTAAGATCCTTGAGAGTTTTCGCCCCGAAGAACG
TTTTCCAATGATGAGCACTTTTAAAGTTCTGCTATGTGGCGCGGTATTATCCCGTGTTGACGCCGGGCAA
GAGCAACTCGGTCGCCGCATACACTATTCTCAGAATGACTTGGTTGAGTACTCACCAGTCACAGAAAAGC
ATCTTACGGATGGCATGACAGTAAGAGAATTATGCAGTGCTGCCATAACCATGAGTGATAACACTGCGGC
CAACTTACTTCTGACAACGATCGGAGGACCGAAGGAGCTAACCGCTTTTTTGCACAACATGGGGGATCAT
GTAACTCGCCTTGATCGTTGGGAACCGGAGCTGAATGAAGCCATACCAAACGACGAGCGTGACACCACGA
TGCCTGTAGCAATGGCAACAACGTTGCGCAAACTATTAACTGGCGAACTACTTACTCTAGCTTCCCGGCA
ACAATTAATAGACTGGATGGAGGCGGATAAAGTTGCAGGACCACTTCTGCGCTCGGCCCTTCCGGCTGGC
TGGTTTATTGCTGATAAATCTGGAGCCGGTGAGCGTGGTAGTCGCGGTATCATTGCAGCACTGGGGCCAG
ATGGTAAGCCCTCCCGTATCGTAGTTATCTACACGACGGGGAGTCAGGCAACTATGGATGAACGAAATAG
ACAGATCGCTGAGATAGGTGCCTCACTGATTAAGCATTGGTAACTGTCAGACCAAGTTTACTCATATATA
CTTTAGATTGATTTAAAACTTCATTTTTAATTTAAAAGGATCTAGGTGAAGATCCTTTTTGATAATCTCA
TGACCAAAATCCCTTAACGTGAGTTTTCGTTCCACTGAGCGTCAGACCCCGTAGAAAAGATCAAAGGATC
TTCTTGAGATCCTTTTTTTCTGCGCGTAATCTGCTGCTTGCAAACAAAAAAACCACCGCTACCAGCGGTG
GTTTGTTTGCCGGATCAAGAGCTACCAACTCTTTTTCCGAAGGTAACTGGCTTCAGCAGAGCGCAGATAC
CAAATACTGTCCTTCTAGTGTAGCCGTAGTTAGGCCACCACTTCAAGAACTCTGTAGCACCGCCTACATA
CCTCGCTCTGCTAATCCTGTTACCAGTGGCTGCTGCCAGTGGCGATAAGTCGTGTCTTACCGGGTTGGAC
TCAAGACGATAGTTACCGGATAAGGCGCAGCGGTCGGGCTGAACGGGGGGTTCGTGCACACAGCCCAGCT
TGGAGCGAACGACCTACACCGAACTGAGATACCTACAGCGTGAGCTATGAGAAAGCGCCACGCTTCCCGA
AGGGAGAAAGGCGGACAGGTATCCGGTAAGCGGCAGGGTCGGAACAGGAGAGCGCACGAGGGAGCTTCCA
GGGGGAAACGCCTGGTATCTTTATAGTCCTGTCGGGTTTCGCCACCTCTGACTTGAGCGTCGATTTTTGT
GATGCTCGTCAGGGGGGCGGAGCCTATGGAAAAACGCCAGCAACGCGGCCTTTTTACGGTTCCTGGCCTT
TTGCTGGCCTTTTGCTCACATGTTCTTTCCTGCGTTATCCCCTGATTCTGTGGATAACCGTATTACCGCC
TTTGAGTGAGCTGATACCGCTCGCCGCAGCCGAACGACCGAGCGCAGCGAGTCAGTGAGCGAGGAAGCGG
AAGAGCGCCTGATGCGGTATTTTCTCCTTACGCATCTGTGCGGTATTTCACACCGCATATGGTGCACTCT
CAGTACAATCTGCTCTGATGCCGCATAGTTAAGCCAGTATACACTCCGCTATCGCTACGTGACTGGGTCA
TGGCTGCGCCCCGACACCCGCCAACACCCGCTGACGCGCCCTGACGGGCTTGTCTGCTCCCGGCATCCGC
TTACAGACAAGCTGTGACCGTCTCCGGGAGCTGCATGTGTCAGAGGTTTTCACCGTCATCACCGAAACGC
GCGAGGCAGCAGATCAATTCGCGCGCGAAGGCGAAGCGGCATGCATAATGTGCCTGTCAAATGGACGAAG
CAGGGATTCTGCAAACCCTATGCTACTCCGTCAAGCCGTCAATTGTCTGATTCGTTACCAATTATGACAA
CTTGACGGCTACATCATTCACTTTTTCTTCACAACCGGCACGGAACTCGCTCGGGCTGGCCCCGGTGCAT
TTTTTAAATACCCGCGAGAAATAGAGTTGATCGTCAAAACCAACATTGCGACCGACGGTGGCGATAGGCA
TCCGGGTGGTGCTCAAAAGCAGCTTCGCCTGGCTGATACGTTGGTCCTCGCGCCAGCTTAAGACGCTAAT
CCCTAACTGCTGGCGGAAAAGATGTGACAGACGCGACGGCGACAAGCAAACATGCTGTGCGACGCTGGCG
ATATCAAAATTGCTGTCTGCCAGGTGATCGCTGATGTACTGACAAGCCTCGCGTACCCGATTATCCATCG
GTGGATGGAGCGACTCGTTAATCGCTTCCATGCGCCGCAGTAACAATTGCTCAAGCAGATTTATCGCCAG
CAGCTCCGAATAGCGCCCTTCCCCTTGCCCGGCGTTAATGATTTGCCCAAACAGGTCGCTGAAATGCGGC
TGGTGCGCTTCATCCGGGCGAAAGAACCCCGTATTGGCAAATATTGACGGCCAGTTAAGCCATTCATGCC
AGTAGGCGCGCGGACGAAAGTAAACCCACTGGTGATACCATTCGCGAGCCTCCGGATGACGACCGTAGTG
ATGAATCTCTCCTGGCGGGAACAGCAAAATATCACCCGGTCGGCAAACAAATTCTCGTCCCTGATTTTTC
ACCACCCCCTGACCGCGAATGGTGAGATTGAGAATATAACCTTTCATTCCCAGCGGTCGGTCGATAAAAA
AATCGAGATAACCGTTGGCCTCAATCGGCGTTAAACCCGCCACCAGATGGGCATTAAACGAGTATCCCGG
CAGCAGGGGATCATTTTGCGCTTCAGCCATACTTTTCATACTCCCGCCATTCAGAGAAGAAACCAATTGT
CCATATTGCATCAGACATTGCCGTCACTGCGTCTTTTACTGGCTCTTCTCGCTAACCAAACCGGTAACCC
CGCTTATTAAAAGCATTCTGTAACAAAGCGGGACCAAAGCCATGACAAAAACGCGTAACAAAAGTGTCTA
TAATCACGGCAGAAAAGTCCACATTGATTATTTGCACGGCGTCACACTTTGCTATGCCATAGCATTTTTA
TCCATAAGATTAGCGGATCCTACCTGACGCTTTTTATCGCAACTCTCTACTGTTTCTCCATACCCGTTTT
TTGGGCTAACAGGAGGAATTAACCATGGGCTCAGGAACAGACGAAGAAATAGCAGAATTCGTAAAAGCAT
TCTACGAAGCACTCGACGCAGGAGACGCAGAAACAGCAGCAGACCTACTATTCGGAGCAGGATGCAAAGA
AATACACCTATGGGACGGAACAGTATTCACAAGCAAAGAAGGATTCGAAACATGGTTCAAAAAACTACAA
AGCGCAGTAACAGGAGCAAAAAGAAAAATAGAAAGCGTAGAAATAAAAGACGGAGAAGCAGTAGTAAAAC
TAACACTAACAGCAACATACAAAGCAACAGGAAAAAAATTCGTAGTAGAACTAGAACACACATTCACATT
CGACAGAGAAAGAAACGAACTAGTAGAAGTGAAAGTCACAGCAACACCAATTCTGCCGGAAATGAAAATG
CGCTATTATATGGATGGTAGCGTGAACGGCCATGAGTTTACCATTGAAGGCGAAGGCACCGGCCGCCCGT
ATGAAGGCCATCAAGAAATGACCCTGCGTGTGACGATGGCGGAAGGCGGCCCAATGCCATTTGCGTTTGA
TCTGGTGAGCCATGTGTTTTGCTATGGCCATCGCGTGTTTACGAAATATCCGGAAGAGATTCCGGATTAT
TTTAAACAGGCGTTTCCTGAAGGTCTGAGCTGGGAAAGAAGCCTGGAGTTCGAAGATGGTGGCAGCGCGA
GCGTGAGCGCACATATTAGCCTGCGGGGTAATACCTTCTATCATAAAAGCAAATTTACCGGCGTTAACTT
TCCGGCGGATGGTCCGATTATGCAGAACCAGAGCGTTGATTGGGAACCGAGCACGGAGAAAATTACCGCC
AGCGATGGTGTGCTGAAAGGTGATGTGACCATGTATCTGAAACTGGAGGGCGGCGGCAACCATAAATGCC
AATTTAAAACCACGTACAAAGCCGCGAAAGAAATCTTAGAAATGCCGGGCGACCATTATATTGGCCATAG
ACTGGTTCGCAAAACCGAAGGTAACATTACCGAACAGGTTGAAGATGCGGTGGCGCATAGCGGTTCTCAT
CATCATCATCATCATTAAAGCTTGGCTGTTTTGGCGGATGAGAGAAGATTTTCAGCCTGATACAGATTAA
ATCAGAACGCAGAAGCGGTCTGATAAAACAGAATTTGCCTGGCGGCAGTAGCGCGGTGGTCCCACCTGAC
CCCATGCCGAACTCAGAAGTGAAACGCCGTAGCGCCGATGGTAGTGTGGAGTAAGCCCATGCGAGAGTAG
GGAACTGCCAGGCATCAAATAAAACGAAAGGCTCAGTCGAAAGACTGGGCCTTTCGTTTTATCTGTTGTT
TGTCGGTGAACGCTCTCCTGAGTAGGACAAATCCGCCGGGAGCGGATTTGAACGTTGCGAAGCAACGGCC
CGGAGGGTGGCGGGCAGGACGCCCGCCAT
Features (pLannotate 1.2.2; 12 found; start..end, strand, type, name):
     25..52      +  terminator     rrnB T2 terminator: transcription terminator T2 from the E. coli rrnB gene
     71..162     +  promoter       AmpR promoter: bla
    163..1023    +  CDS            AmpR: β-lactamase; bla; confers resistance to ampicillin, carbenicillin, and related antibiotics
   1194..1782    +  rep_origin     ori: high-copy-number ColE1/pMB1/pBR322/pUC origin of replication
   1968..2108    -  misc_feature   bom: basis of mobility region from pBR322
   2210..2250    -  CDS            rop (fragment): Rop protein, which maintains plasmids at low copy number; rop
   2372..3250    -  CDS            araC: L-arabinose regulatory protein; araC
   3277..3561    +  promoter       araBAD promoter: araBAD; promoter of the L-arabinose operon of E. coli; the araC regulatory gene is transcribed in the opposite direction (Guzman et al., 1995)
   3970..4611    +  CDS            mKO&kappa;: mKO&kappa; is a basic (constitutively fluorescent) orange fluorescent protein published in 2008, derived from Verrillofungia concinna. It has low acid sensitivity.
   4618..4635    +  CDS            capTEV™ (fragment): composite tag for in vivo biotinylation, TEV protease cleavage, and 6xHis tagging
   4727..4842    +  ncRNA          5S rRNA: Accession: RF00001 - 5S ribosomal RNA
   4846..4932    +  terminator     rrnB T1 terminator: Escherichia coli rrnB; transcription terminator T1 from the E. coli rrnB gene
