[The description below was written by a language model from this plasmid's Addgene catalogue record and pLannotate feature annotations shown in this document.]
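Description:
pBAD-luxKOk is a bacterial expression plasmid built on the Invitrogen pBAD backbone, with a total sequenced length of about 5 kb, carrying a 1,044 bp synthetic insert introduced by Gibson assembly. It is maintained in E. coli through a ColE1/pMB1-type origin recorded as high copy; the adjacent pBR322 bom region is present, and only a small fragment of rop remains. Selection is by ampicillin via the β-lactamase gene under its own bla promoter.

The payload, luxKOk, encodes a fusion of the de novo designed luciferase neoLux1.2 to the orange fluorescent protein mKOκ, followed by a C-terminal His-tag. The feature table annotates the mKOκ coding region and a short downstream match labelled as a capTEV fragment, which probably corresponds to the 6xHis portion. The roughly 400 bp between the araBAD promoter and mKOκ is unannotated and presumably holds the designed luciferase, which automated annotation would not be expected to recognise. In this arrangement the luciferase serves as a resonance energy transfer donor to mKOκ, shifting the light output to an emission maximum of about 562 nm.

Expression is driven by the araBAD promoter, with the divergently transcribed araC regulator on the same plasmid, so that transcription is induced by L-arabinose and kept low in its absence. The rrnB T1 and T2 terminators, together with an associated 5S rRNA segment, lie downstream of the insert. The construct is intended for producing the probe in bacteria, with the His-tag available for affinity purification, in the context of spectrally distinct reporters for multiplexed bioluminescence imaging.
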