Addgene plasmid #229944: pBAD-luxKOk
Purpose: Bacterial expression of a de novo designed, FRET-based neoLux1.2-mKOk fusion bioluminescent probe (max. Em=562nm)
Depositing lab: Andy Yeh. Depositing organization: University of California, Santa Cruz. Publication: De novo luciferases enable multiplexed bioluminescence imaging. Chen JY-H, Shi Q, Peng X, Habimana JdD, Wang J, Sobolewski W, Yeh AH-W. Chem. 2025 Mar 13;11(3):102346. doi: 10.1016/j.chempr.2024.10.013. Epub 2024 Nov 12. PubMed 40417169.
Backbone
  Vector backbone: pBAD
  Backbone manufacturer: Invitrogen
  Backbone size w/o insert (bp): 3955
  Vector type: Bacterial Expression
Growth in bacteria
  Bacterial resistance: Ampicillin, 100 μg/mL
  Growth temperature: 37°C
  Growth strain: DH5alpha
  Copy number: High Copy
Gene/Insert
  Gene/Insert name: luxKOk
  Species: Synthetic
  Insert size (bp): 1044
  Promoter: araBAD
  Tag / fusion protein: His-tag (C terminal on insert)
  Cloning method: Gibson Cloning
  Sequencing primers: 5′ pBAD Forward; 3′ pBAD Reverse
Terms and licenses: Academic/Nonprofit Terms; Industry Terms: Not Available to Industry
How to cite: pBAD-luxKOk was a gift from Andy Yeh (Addgene plasmid # 229944 ; http://n2t.net/addgene:229944 ; RRID:Addgene_229944)
