>Addgene plasmid #229944 | pBAD-luxKOk | depositor partial sequence | sequence record 451937 | LuxKOk
ATGGGCTCAGGAACAGACGAAGAAATAGCAGAATTCGTAAAAGCATTCTACGAAGCACTCGACGCAGGAG
ACGCAGAAACAGCAGCAGACCTACTATTCGGAGCAGGATGCAAAGAAATACACCTATGGGACGGAACAGT
ATTCACAAGCAAAGAAGGATTCGAAACATGGTTCAAAAAACTACAAAGCGCAGTAACAGGAGCAAAAAGA
AAAATAGAAAGCGTAGAAATAAAAGACGGAGAAGCAGTAGTAAAACTAACACTAACAGCAACATACAAAG
CAACAGGAAAAAAATTCGTAGTAGAACTAGAACACACATTCACATTCGACAGAGAAAGAAACGAACTAGT
AGAAGTGAAAGTCACAGCAACACCAATTCTGCCGGAAATGAAAATGCGCTATTATATGGATGGTAGCGTG
AACGGCCATGAGTTTACCATTGAAGGCGAAGGCACCGGCCGCCCGTATGAAGGCCATCAAGAAATGACCC
TGCGTGTGACGATGGCGGAAGGCGGCCCAATGCCATTTGCGTTTGATCTGGTGAGCCATGTGTTTTGCTA
TGGCCATCGCGTGTTTACGAAATATCCGGAAGAGATTCCGGATTATTTTAAACAGGCGTTTCCTGAAGGT
CTGAGCTGGGAAAGAAGCCTGGAGTTCGAAGATGGTGGCAGCGCGAGCGTGAGCGCACATATTAGCCTGC
GGGGTAATACCTTCTATCATAAAAGCAAATTTACCGGCGTTAACTTTCCGGCGGATGGTCCGATTATGCA
GAACCAGAGCGTTGATTGGGAACCGAGCACGGAGAAAATTACCGCCAGCGATGGTGTGCTGAAAGGTGAT
GTGACCATGTATCTGAAACTGGAGGGCGGCGGCAACCATAAATGCCAATTTAAAACCACGTACAAAGCCG
CGAAAGAAATCTTAGAAATGCCGGGCGACCATTATATTGGCCATAGACTGGTTCGCAAAACCGAAGGTAA
CATTACCGAACAGGTTGAAGATGCGGTGGCGCATAGCGGTTCTCATCATCATCATCATCATTAA
